>Addgene plasmid #210027 | SpyTag003(V114T, V116T)-Talin rod-mCherry | addgene full sequence | sequence record 417751 | Addgene NGS Result
ATTCTGTGGATAACCGTATTACCGCCATGCATTAGTTATTAATAGTAATCAATTACGGGGTCATTAGTTC
ATAGCCCATATATGGAGTTCCGCGTTACATAACTTACGGTAAATGGCCCGCCTGGCTGACCGCCCAACGA
CCCCCGCCCATTGACGTCAATAATGACGTATGTTCCCATAGTAACGCCAATAGGGACTTTCCATTGACGT
CAATGGGTGGAGTATTTACGGTAAACTGCCCACTTGGCAGTACATCAAGTGTATCATATGCCAAGTACGC
CCCCTATTGACGTCAATGACGGTAAATGGCCCGCCTGGCATTATGCCCAGTACATGACCTTATGGGACTT
TCCTACTTGGCAGTACATCTACGTATTAGTCATCGCTATTACCATGGTGATGCGGTTTTGGCAGTACATC
AATGGGCGTGGATAGCGGTTTGACTCACGGGGATTTCCAAGTCTCCACCCCATTGACGTCAATGGGAGTT
TGTTTTGGCACCAAAATCAACGGGACTTTCCAAAATGTCGTAACAACTCCGCCCCATTGACGCAAATGGG
CGGTAGGCGTGTACGGTGGGAGGTCTATATAAGCAGAGCTGGTTTAGTGAACCGTCAGATCCGCTAGCGC
TACCGGTGCCACCATGGGCCGTGGCGTGCCTCATATCACCATGACAGACGCCTACAAGCGTTACAAGCAG
CAGTACAACCGAGTGGGGAAAGTGGAGCACGGCTCTGTGGCTCTGCCAGCCATCATGCGCTCTGGAGCCT
CTGGTCCTGAGAATTTCCAGGTGGGGAGCATGCCACCTGCCCAGCAGCAGATCACCAGTGGCCAGATGCA
CCGAGGACACATGCCACCTCTGACTTCAGCCCAGCAGGCGCTCACTGGAACCATTAACTCCAGCATGCAG
GCTGTGCAGGCTGCCCAGGCCACTCTGGATGACTTTGAGACTCTACCCCCTCTTGGCCAGGATGCTGCCT
CCAAAGCTTGGCGTAAGAACAAGATGGATGAATCAAAGCATGAGATCCACTCCCAGGTAGATGCCATCAC
AGCTGGCACTGCCTCTGTGGTAAACCTGACAGCAGGAGATCCTGCAGAGACAGACTATACAGCAGTGGGC
TGTGCAGTCACCACCATCTCTTCCAACCTGACGGAGATGTCCCGTGGGGTGAAGCTATTGGCTGCCCTGC
TGGAGGATGAAGGCGGCAATGGCCGGCCCCTTCTGCAAGCAGCAAAGGGCCTTGCAGGGGCTGTGTCGGA
ACTGCTTCGCAGTGCTCAGCCCGCCAGCGCTGAGCCTCGTCAGAACCTGCTGCAGGCAGCCGGGAACGTG
GGCCAGGCCAGTGGGGAGCTGTTGCAGCAAATTGGGGAAAGTGACACTGACCCCCACTTCCAGGATGTTC
TAATGCAGCTAGCAAACGCAGTGGCAAGTGCTGCAGCCGCCCTGGTCCTCAAGGCCAAGAGTGTGGCCCA
GCGCACAGAGGATTCCGGGCTTCAGACCCAAGTGATTGCTGCAGCTACGCAATGTGCTCTGTCCACTTCC
CAGCTGGTGGCCTGTACCAAGGTGGTAGCACCTACAATCAGCTCACCTGTGTGCCAAGAACAGCTAGTCG
AGGCTGGGCGACTGGTGGCCAAAGCTGTGGAGGGCTGTGTGTCTGCCTCGCAAGCAGCTACAGAAGATGG
ACAGCTGCTTCGAGGGGTAGGAGCAGCAGCCACGGCTGTCACCCAGGCCCTCAATGAGCTGCTGCAGCAC
GTGAAGGCCCACGCCACCGGAGCTGGGCCTGCCGGTCGGTATGACCAAGCCACTGATACCATCCTCACCG
TCACTGAAAACATCTTCAGCTCCATGGGTGATGCTGGGGAGATGGTGCGCCAGGCCCGCATCCTGGCCCA
AGCCACCTCAGACCTGGTCAATGCTATCAAGGCCGATGCTGAGGGGGAGAGTGATCTGGAGAACTCTAGA
AAGCTCCTGAGTGCTGCCAAGATCCTCGCTGATGCCACCGCCAAGATGGTGGAGGCGGCCAAGGGAGCAG
CCGCCCACCCTGACAGTGAGGAACAGCAGCAGCGACTGCGTGAAGCAGCTGAGGGGCTTCGCATGGCCAC
CAATGCAGCTGCGCAGAACGCCATCAAGAAGAAGTTGGTGCAGCGCCTGGAGCATGCAGCCAAGCAAGCT
GCAGCCTCTGCAACACAGACCATTGCTGCAGCCCAACATGCAGCCTCTGCCCCCAAGGCCTCTGCGGGCC
CCCAGCCCCTACTGGTGCAGAGCTGTAAGGCCGTGGCAGAGCAGATTCCGTTGCTGGTGCAGGGTGTCCG
AGGAAGTCAAGCTCAGCCTGACAGCCCTAGTGCTCAGCTCGCCCTCATTGCTGCCAGCCAGAGCTTCCTG
CAGCCAGGTGGGAAGATGGTGGCAGCGGCAAAAGCCTCAGTGCCAACAATTCAGGACCAGGCTTCAGCGA
TGCAGCTGAGTCAGTGCGCAAAGAACCTAGGCACTGCCCTGGCCGAGCTGCGCACTGCTGCTCAGAAGGC
TCAGGAGGCATGTGGACCTTTGGAGATGGATTCTGCACTGAGTGTTGTACAAAATCTAGAGAAAGACCTA
CAGGAAATAAAAGCAGCAGCTCGAGATGGCAAGCTTAAGCCCTTACCTGGGGAAACAATGGAGAAGTGTA
CCCAAGATCTTGGCAACAGCACCAAAGCGGTGAGCTCTGCCATCGCCAAGCTGCTGGGGGAGATTGCCCA
GGGCAACGAGAACTATGCAGGTATTGCAGCTCGGGATGTAGCTGGTGGACTAAGGTCACTAGCCCAGGCT
GCGCGGGGTGTGGCTGCGCTGACATCAGATCCTGCAGTGCAGGCCATTGTGCTTGACACAGCCAGCGACG
TTCTGGACAAGGCCAGCAGCCTCATTGAAGAGGCAAAAAAAGCATCTGGACACCCAGGGGACCCAGAAAG
CCAGCAAAGGCTTGCTCAGGTAGCTAAAGCAGTGACCCAAGCCCTGAACCGCTGTGTCAGCTGCCTGCCT
GGCCAAAGAGACGTGGATAATGCCCTACGAGCCGTTGGAGATGCCAGCAAGCGACTCCTGAGTGACTTGC
TTCCTCCAAGCACGGGGACATTTCAAGAAGCACAGAGCCGATTGAATGAAGCTGCAGCTGGGTTAAATCA
GGCCGCCACAGAACTGGTGCAAGCCTCCCGAGGAACTCCTCAGGACCTGGCTCGGGCCTCCGGCCGATTT
GGACAGGACTTCAGCACCTTCCTGGAAGCTGGTGTGGAGATGGCCGGACAGGCCCCGAGCCAGGAGGACC
GAGCCCAGGTGGTGTCCAACCTGAAGGGCATATCCATGTCTTCAAGCAAACTTCTCCTTGCCGCTAAGGC
CTTGTCCACAGACCCTGCTTCTCCCAACCTCAAGAGTCAGCTGGCTGCGGCTGCCCGGGCAGTGACGGAC
AGCATCAACCAGCTCATCACCATGTGCACCCAGCAGGCACCTGGCCAGAAGGAGTGTGACAATGCACTTC
GGCAGCTAGAGACAGTCCGAGAACTCCTGGAGAATCCAGTCCAGCCCATCAACGACATGTCCTACTTCGG
TTGCTTGGACAGTGTCATGGAGAACTCCAAGGTCCTAGGTGAGGCCATGACTGGCATCTCCCAAAATGCC
AAGAATGGAAATCTGCCGGAGTTTGGAGATGCCATTGCCACAGCCTCCAAGGCTCTCTGTGGCTTCACGG
AGGCAGCCGCACAGGCAGCATATCTAGTTGGTGTCTCTGACCCCAACAGCCAAGCTGGACAGCAAGGACT
GGTGGAACCCACACAGTTTGCCCGTGCAAACCAGGCAATTCAGATGGCCTGTCAGAGTCTGGGGGAGCCT
GGCTGTACCCAGGCCCAGGTGTTATCTGCAGCCACTATTGTAGCCAAACACACATCTGCATTGTGTAACA
GCTGTCGCCTGGCTTCCGCTAGGACTGCCAATCCCACTGCCAAGCGCCAGTTTGTACAGTCAGCCAAGGA
GGTGGCCAACAGTACAGCCAATCTTGTCAAGACCATCAAGGCACTAGATGGGGACTTCACAGAAGAGAAC
CGTGCCCAGTGCCGAGCAGCCACAGCCCCTCTGCTGGAAGCTGTGGATAACCTGAGTGCCTTTGCCTCCA
ACCCTGAGTTCTCCAGCGTCCCTGCCCAGATCAGCCCTGAGGGCAGAGCAGCCATGGAGCCCATTGTAAT
CTCTGCTAAGACAATGTTGGAGAGTGCTGGAGGGCTCATCCAGACAGCTCGGGCGTTAGCAGTCAATCCC
CGAGACCCCCCACGTTGGTCTGTGCTAGCTGGCCACTCTCGGACTGTCTCAGATTCCATCAAGAAACTTA
TTACAAGCATGAGGGACAAAGCCCCAGGGCAGCTGGAGTGTGAGACAGCCATTGCGGCTCTGAACAGCTG
CTTGCGGGACCTAGATCAGGCTTCGCTTGCCGCTGTCAGCCAGCAGCTTGCTCCCCGTGAAGGAATCTCT
CAAGAGGCTTTGCACACCCAGATGCTCACTGCAGTGCAAGAAATTTCTCATCTCATTGAGCCGCTGGCCA
GCGCTGCTCGGGCTGAAGCCTCCCAGCTGGGACACAAGGTGTCCCAAATGGCCCAGTACTTTGAACCACT
CACCCTGGCTGCAGTGGGTGCTGCGTCTAAGACCCTGAGCCACCCGCAGCAGATGGCACTTCTGGACCAG
ACTAAAACGTTGGCAGAGTCTGCCTTGCAGTTGCTATATACTGCCAAGGAGGCTGGTGGTAACCCCAAGC
AAGCAGCACACACCCAGGAAGCCCTGGAGGAGGCTGTGCAGATGATGACAGAGGCCGTAGAAGACCTGAC
GACGACCCTCAACGAAGCAGCCAGTGCTGCAGGAGTCGTTGGCGGCATGGTGGACTCTATCACTCAGGCC
ATCAACCAGCTAGATGAAGGACCTATGGGTGACCCAGAAGGCTCATTCGTAGATTACCAGACAACCATGG
TGAGGACAGCCAAGGCCATTGCTGTCACTGTTCAGGAGATGGTAACCAAGTCAAACACCAGCCCTGAAGA
GCTAGGCCCTCTTGCCAACCAGCTGACCAGTGACTATGGCCGACTGGCCTCACAAGCCAAGCCTGCAGCT
GTGGCTGCTGAAAATGAAGAGATAGGCGCTCACATCAAACACCGAGTACAGGAGCTGGGCCATGGCTGCT
CTGCTCTGGTCACCAAGGCAGGTGCCTTGCAGTGTAGCCCCAGTGATGTCTACACCAAGAAGGAGCTCAT
AGAGTGTGCCCGCAGAGTGTCAGAGAAGGTCTCCCATGTTCTGGCTGCACTCCAGGCTGGGAATCGTGGT
ACCCAGGCCTGCATTACAGCAGCCAGTGCTGTGTCTGGTATCATTGCTGACCTCGACACCACCATCATGT
TCGCTACTGCTGGCACACTTAACCGTGAGGGTGCTGAAACTTTTGCTGACCACCGGGAGGGTATCTTAAA
GACAGCAAAGGTTCTTGTGGAGGACACCAAGGTCCTAGTGCAGAATGCAGCTGGGAGCCAGGAGAAGTTG
GCACAAGCCGCCCAGTCCTCCGTGGCCACCATTACCCGCCTCGCTGATGTGGTCAAGCTCGGTGCAGCCA
GCCTAGGAGCCGAAGACCCTGAAACTCAGGTGGTGCTGATCAATGCAGTAAAGGACGTAGCCAAGGCCCT
GGGTGACCTCATCAGCGCTACGAAGGCTGCAGCGGGCAAAGTTGGGGATGACCCTGCAGTGTGGCAGCTC
AAGAACTCTGCCAAGGTGATGGTGACCAATGTGACATCATTGCTCAAGACAGTGAAGGCTGTGGAAGATG
AGGCCACCAAAGGCACACGGGCCCTAGAGGCAACCACAGAGCACATACGTCAGGAACTGGCGGTCTTCTG
TTCCCCAGAGCCACCTGCCAAGACCTCTACCCCTGAAGACTTCATCCGAATGACCAAGGGTATTACTATG
GCAACAGCCAAAGCCGTTGCTGCTGGCAATTCCTGTCGACAGGAAGATGTCATTGCCACAGCCAATCTGA
GCCGACGGGCTATTGCGGACATGCTTCGGGCTTGCAAGGAAGCAGCTTTCCACCCAGAAGTGGCGCCTGA
TGTACGGCTCCGAGCCCTGCACTATGGCCGGGAGTGTGCCAATGGTTACCTGGAACTGCTGGACCACGTG
CTGCTGACCCTTCAGAAGCCAAACCCAGACCTGAAGCAGCAGCTAACTGGACACTCAAAGCGGGTTGCTG
GCTCTGTGACTGAGCTCATCCAGGCTGCTGAAGCCATGAAAGGAACAGAGTGGGTGGACCCAGAGGACCC
TACTGTCATTGCTGAGAATGAGCTCTTGGGAGCCGCAGCCGCCATCGAGGCTGCAGCCAAGAAGCTGGAG
CAGCTGAAGCCCAGGGCCAAACCCAAGGAGGCGGATGAGTCCTTGAACTTTGAGGAACAAATCCTAGAAG
CTGCCAAGTCCATCGCTGCAGCCACCAGTGCACTGGTAAAGGCTGCGTCAGCAGCCCAGAGGGAGCTGGT
GGCTCAAGGAAAGGTGGGCGCCATTCCAGCCAATGCACTGGATGATGGGCAGTGGTCGCAGGGCCTCATT
TCCGCTGCCCGTATGGTGGCTGCGGCCACCAACAATCTGTGTGAAGCAGCTAACGCAGCTGTCCAGGGCC
ATGCTAGCCAGGAGAAACTCATTTCCTCAGCCAAGCAAGTAGCTGCCTCCACAGCTCAGCTCCTGGTAGC
TTGCAAGGTCAAAGCAGATCAGGACTCTGAGGCAATGAAACGGCTCCAGGCTGCTGGCAATGCAGTGAAG
AGGGCCTCAGATAACCTGGTAAAGGCGGCCCAGAAAGCTGCAGCCTTCGAAGACCAGGAGAATGAGACGG
TGGTGGTGAAGGAGAAAATGGTTGGGGGCATTGCCCAGATTATCGCAGCACAGGAAGAGATGCTTCGGAA
GGAACGAGAGCTGGAAGAGGCTCGGAAAAAGCTCGCCCAGATCCGGCAGCAGCAGTACAAGTTCTTGCCT
TCAGAGCTTCGAGACGAGCACATGGTGAGCAAGGGCGAGGAGGATAACATGGCCATCATCAAGGAGTTCA
TGCGCTTCAAGGTGCACATGGAGGGCTCCGTGAACGGCCACGAGTTCGAGATCGAGGGCGAGGGCGAGGG
CCGCCCCTACGAGGGCACCCAGACCGCCAAGCTGAAGGTGACCAAGGGTGGCCCCCTGCCCTTCGCCTGG
GACATCCTGTCCCCTCAGTTCATGTACGGCTCCAAGGCCTACGTGAAGCACCCCGCCGACATCCCCGACT
ACTTGAAGCTGTCCTTCCCCGAGGGCTTCAAGTGGGAGCGCGTGATGAACTTCGAGGACGGCGGCGTGGT
GACCGTGACCCAGGACTCCTCCCTGCAGGACGGCGAGTTCATCTACAAGGTGAAGCTGCGCGGCACCAAC
TTCCCCTCCGACGGCCCCGTAATGCAGAAGAAGACCATGGGCTGGGAGGCCTCCTCCGAGCGGATGTACC
CCGAGGACGGCGCCCTGAAGGGCGAGATCAAGCAGAGGCTGAAGCTGAAGGACGGCGGCCACTACGACGC
TGAGGTCAAGACCACCTACAAGGCCAAGAAGCCCGTGCAGCTGCCCGGCGCCTACAACGTCAACATCAAG
TTGGACATCACCTCCCACAACGAGGACTACACCATCGTGGAACAGTACGAACGCGCCGAGGGCCGCCACT
CCACCGGCGGCATGGACGAGCTGTACAAGTAACCGCGGGCCCGGGATCCACCGGATCTAGATAACTGATC
ATAATCAGCCATACCACATTTGTAGAGGTTTTACTTGCTTTAAAAAACCTCCCACACCTCCCCCTGAACC
TGAAACATAAAATGAATGCAATTGTTGTTGTTAACTTGTTTATTGCAGCTTATAATGGTTACAAATAAAG
CAATAGCATCACAAATTTCACAAATAAAGCATTTTTTTCACTGCATTCTAGTTGTGGTTTGTCCAAACTC
ATCAATGTATCTTAACGCGTAAATTGTAAGCGTTAATATTTTGTTAAAATTCGCGTTAAATTTTTGTTAA
ATCAGCTCATTTTTTAACCAATAGGCCGAAATCGGCAAAATCCCTTATAAATCAAAAGAATAGACCGAGA
TAGGGT
[37 nt withheld, positions 8127-8163]
AAAGAACGTGGACTCCAACGTCAAAGG
[49 nt withheld, positions 8191-8239]
T
[91 nt withheld, positions 8241-8331]
G
[124 nt withheld, positions 8333-8456]
CAGGTGGCACTTTTCGGGGAAATGTGCGCGGAACCCCTATTTGTTTATTTTTCTAAATACATTCAAATAT
GTATCCGCTCATGAGACAATAACCCTGATAAATGCTTCAATAATATTGAAAAAGGAAGAGTCCTGAGGCG
GAAAGAACCAGCTGTGGAATGTGTGTCAGTTAGGGTGTGGAAAGTCCCCAGGCTCCCCAGCAGGCAGAAG
TATGCAAAGCATGCATCTCAATTAGTCAGCAACCAGGTGTGGAAAGTCCCCAGGCTCCCCAGCAGGCAGA
AGTATGCAAAGCATGCATCTCAATTAGTCAGCAACCATAGTCCCGCCCCTAACTCCGCCCATCCCGCCCC
TAACTCCGCCCAGTTCCGCCCATTCTCCGCCCCATGGCTGACTAATTTTTTTTATTTATGCAGAGGCCGA
GGCCGCCTCGGCCTCTGAGCTATTCCAGAAGTAGTGAGGAGGCTTTTTTGGAGGCCTAGGCTTTTGCAAA
GATCGATCAAGAGACAGGATGAGGATCGTTTCGCATGATTGAACAAGATGGATTGCACGCAGGTTCTCCG
GCCGCTTGGGTGGAGAGGCTATTCGGCTATGACTGGGCACAACAGACAATCGGCTGCTCTGATGCCGCCG
TGTTCCGGCTGTCAGCGCAGGGGCGCCCGGTTCTTTTTGTCAAGACCGACCTGTCCGGTGCCCTGAATGA
ACTGCAAGACGAGGCAGCGCGGCTATCGTGGCTGGCCACGACGGGCGTTCCTTGCGCAGCTGTGCTCGAC
GTTGTCACTGAAGCGGGAAGGGACTGGCTGCTATTGGGCGAAGTGCCGGGGCAGGATCTCCTGTCATCTC
ACCTTGCTCCTGCCGAGAAAGTATCCATCATGGCTGATGCAATGCGGCGGCTGCATACGCTTGATCCGGC
TACCTGCCCATTCGACCACCAAGCGAAACATCGCATCGAGCGAGCACGTACTCGGATGGAAGCCGGTCTT
GTCGATCAGGATGATCTGGACGAAGAGCATCAGGGGCTCGCGCCAGCCGAACTGTTCGCCAGGCTCAAGG
CGAGCATGCCCGACGGCGAGGATCTCGTCGTGACCCATGGCGATGCCTGCTTGCCGAATATCATGGTGGA
AAATGGCCGCTTTTCTGGATTCATCGACTGTGGCCGGCTGGGTGTGGCGGACCGCTATCAGGACATAGCG
TTGGCTACCCGTGATATTGCTGAAGAGCTTGGCGGCGAATGGGCTGACCGCTTCCTCGTGCTTTACGGTA
TCGCCGCTCCCGATTCGCAGCGCATCGCCTTCTATCGCCTTCTTGACGAGTTCTTCTGAGCGGGACTCTG
GGGTTCGAAATGACCGACCAAGCGACGCCCAACCTGCCATCACGAGATTTCGATTCCACCGCCGCCTTCT
ATGAAAGGTTGGGCTTCGGAATCGTTTTCCGGGACGCCGGCTGGATGATCCTCCAGCGCGGGGATCTCAT
GCTGGAGTTCTTCGCCCACCCTAGGGGGAGGCTAACTGAAACACGGAAGGAGACAATACCGGAAGGAACC
CGCGCTATGACGGCAATAAAAAGACAGAATAAAACGCACGGTGTTGGGTCGTTTGTTCATAAACGCGGGG
TTCGGTCCCAGGGCTGGCACTCTGTCGATACCCCACCGAGACCCCATTGGGGCCAATACGCCCGCGTTTC
TTCCTTTTCCCCACCCCACCCCCCAAGTTCGGGTGAAGGCCCAGGGCTCGCAGCCAACGTCGGGGCGGCA
GGCCCTGCCATAGCCTCAGGTTACTCATATATACTTTAGATTGATTTAAAACTTCATTTTTAATTTAAAA
GGATCTAGGTGAAGATCCTTTTTGATAATCTCATGACCAAAATCCCTTAACGTGAGTTTTCGTTCCACTG
AGCGTCAGACCCCGTAGAAAAGATCAAAGGATCTTCTTGAGATCCTTTTTTTCTGCGCGTAATCTGCTGC
TTGCAAACAAAAAAACCACCGCTACCAGCGGTGGTTTGTTTGCCGGATCAAGAGCTACCAACTCTTTTTC
CGAAGGTAACTGGCTTCAGCAGAGCGCAGATACCAAATACTGTTCTTCTAGTGTAGCCGTAGTTAGGCCA
CCACTTCAAGAACTCTGTAGCACCGCCTACATACCTCGCTCTGCTAATCCTGTTACCAGTGGCTGCTGCC
AGTGGCGATAAGTCGTGTCTTACCGGGTTGGACTCAAGACGATAGTTACCGGATAAGGCGCAGCGGTCGG
GCTGAACGGGGGGTTCGTGCACACAGCCCAGCTTGGAGCGAACGACCTACACCGAACTGAGATACCTACA
GCGTGAGCTATGAGAAAGCGCCACGCTTCCCGAAGGGAGAAAGGCGGACAGGTATCCGGTAAGCGGCAGG
GTCGGAACAGGAGAGCGCACGAGGGAGCTTCCAGGGGGAAACGCCTGGTATCTTTATAGTCCTGTCGGGT
TTCGCCACCTCTGACTTGAGCGTCGATTTTTGTGATGCTCGTCAGGGGGGCGGAGCCTATGGAAAAACGC
CAGCAACGCGGCCTTTTTACGGTTCCTGGCCTTTTGCTGGCCTTTTGCTCACATGTTCTTTCCTGCGTTA
TCCCCTG
Features (pLannotate 1.2.2; 15 found; start..end, strand, type, name):
      1..25      +  rep_origin     RSF ori (fragment): Plasmids containing the RSF 1030 origin of replication can be propagated in E. coli cells that contain additional plasmids with compatible origins.
     93..396     +  enhancer       CMV enhancer: human cytomegalovirus immediate early enhancer
    397..600     +  promoter       CMV promoter: human cytomegalovirus (CMV) immediate early promoter
    695..7021    +  CDS            Tln1 (fragment): TLN1_MOUSE - Also known as Tln. Experimental evidence at protein level: Swiss-Prot protein existence level 1. Probably involved in connections of major cytoskeletal structures to the plasma membrane. High molecular weight cytoskeletal protein concentrated at regions of cell-substratum contact and, in lymphocytes, at cell-cell contacts. From Mus musculus (Mouse).
   7022..7729    +  CDS            mCherry: mCherry is a basic (constitutively fluorescent) red fluorescent protein published in 2004, derived from Discosoma sp.. It is reported to be a very rapidly-maturing monomer with low acid sensitivity.
   7732..7754    +  misc_feature   MCS (fragment): multiple cloning site
   7766..7850    +  CDS            large T antigen (fragment): large T antigen from SV40 (simian virus 40)
   7873..7994    +  polyA_signal   SV40 poly(A) signal: SV40 polyadenylation signal
   8028..8456    -  rep_origin     f1 ori (sequence partly withheld): f1 bacteriophage origin of replication; arrow indicates direction of (+) strand synthesis
   8483..8587    +  promoter       AmpR promoter: bla
   8589..8946    +  promoter       SV40 promoter: SV40 enhancer and early promoter
   8981..9775    +  CDS            NeoR/KanR: aminoglycoside phosphotransferase from Tn5; aph(3')-II (or nptII); confers resistance to neomycin, kanamycin, and G418 (Geneticin®)
   9796..9948    +  CDS            ble (fragment): BLE_KLEPN - Experimental evidence at protein level: Swiss-Prot protein existence level 1. Binding protein with a strong affinity to the bleomycin family of antibiotics. Binds to CL990; an antimitotic-antibiotic compound. From Klebsiella pneumoniae.
  10007..10054   +  polyA_signal   HSV TK poly(A) signal: herpes simplex virus thymidine kinase polyadenylation signal (Cole and Stacy, 1985)
  10383..10971   +  rep_origin     ori: high-copy-number ColE1/pMB1/pBR322/pUC origin of replication
