[The description below was written by a language model from this plasmid's Addgene catalogue record and pLannotate feature annotations shown in this document.]
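Description:
SpyTag003(V114T, V116T)-Talin rod-mCherry is a mammalian expression plasmid of about 11 kb built by Gibson assembly on the Clontech pEGFP-C1 backbone. It is maintained in E. coli at high copy through a ColE1/pUC-type origin and also carries an f1 origin. A single Tn5 NeoR/KanR cassette, driven by tandem bacterial (bla) and SV40 early promoters and terminated by the HSV TK polyadenylation signal, provides kanamycin resistance in bacteria and G418 selection in mammalian cells. The short RSF ori, ble and SV40 large T antigen fragments flagged by the annotation software appear to be partial matches to backbone sequence, not functional parts.

The roughly 7.1 kb payload is transcribed from the human CMV immediate early enhancer and promoter and terminated by the SV40 poly(A) signal. It encodes a fusion protein with an N-terminal SpyTag003 peptide, the mouse talin-1 rod domain (residues 434-2541, so lacking the N-terminal head region) and a C-terminal mCherry red fluorescent protein. No EGFP is annotated, so the backbone's original reporter seems to have been replaced by the insert. The feature table does not call out SpyTag003 itself, but there is unannotated space between the promoter and the talin coding sequence where this small tag would lie. SpyTag003 forms a spontaneous covalent isopeptide bond with its partner protein SpyCatcher003. According to the record, the V114T and V116T substitutions modify the rate of association with SpyCatcher003 without blocking bond formation. Based on the associated publication title, the construct was used in work on light-induced specific protein coupling to study the early stages of cell adhesion, with mCherry allowing the talin rod fusion to be visualised in live cells.
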