Addgene plasmid #210027: SpyTag003(V114T, V116T)-Talin rod-mCherry
Purpose: Expression of SpyTag003(V114T, V116T)-Talin rod(434-2541)-mCherry in mammalian cells
Depositing lab: Vesa Hytönen. Depositing organization: Tampere University, BioMediTech. Publication: Visible Light-Induced Specific Protein Reaction Delineates Early Stages of Cell Adhesion. Rahikainen R, Vester SK, Turkki P, Janosko CP, Deiters A, Hytonen VP, Howarth M. J Am Chem Soc. 2023 Nov 15;145(45):24459-24465. doi: 10.1021/jacs.3c07827. Epub 2023 Oct 31. PubMed 38104267.
Backbone
  Vector backbone: pEGFP-C1
  Backbone manufacturer: Clontech
  Backbone size w/o insert (bp): 3964
  Total vector size (bp): 11053
  Vector type: Mammalian Expression
  Selectable markers: Neomycin (select with G418)
Growth in bacteria
  Bacterial resistance: Kanamycin, 50 μg/mL
  Growth temperature: 37°C
  Growth strain: DH5alpha
  Copy number: High Copy
Gene/Insert
  Gene/Insert name: SpyTag003(V114T,V116T)-Talin1 rod domain(434-2541)-mCherry
  Species: M. musculus (mouse), Synthetic
  Insert size (bp): 7089
  Mutation: SpyTag003 V114T and V116T mutations to modify SpyCatcher003 association rate. These mutations do not block isopeptide bond formation.
  Promoter: CMV
  Cloning method: Gibson Cloning
  Sequencing primers: 5′ acgcaaatgggcggtagg; 3′ GATGAGTTTGGACAAACCAC
Terms and licenses: Academic/Nonprofit Terms; Industry Terms: Not Available to Industry
How to cite: SpyTag003(V114T, V116T)-Talin rod-mCherry was a gift from Vesa Hytönen (Addgene plasmid # 210027 ; http://n2t.net/addgene:210027 ; RRID:Addgene_210027)
